Addgene plasmid #97146: Tol2-UAS-Dendra2-miR-223 sponge
Purpose: For miR-223 knock down
Depositing lab: Qing Deng. Depositing organization: Purdue University. Publication: MicroRNA-223 Suppresses the Canonical NF-kappaB Pathway in Basal Keratinocytes to Dampen Neutrophilic Inflammation. Zhou W, Pal AS, Hsu AY, Gurol T, Zhu X, Wirbisky-Hershberger SE, Freeman JL, Kasinski AL, Deng Q. Cell Rep. 2018 Feb 13;22(7):1810-1823. doi: 10.1016/j.celrep.2018.01.058. PubMed 29444433.
Backbone
  Vector backbone: Tol2 backbone
  Vector type: Zebrafish
Growth in bacteria
  Bacterial resistance: Ampicillin, 100 μg/mL
  Growth temperature: 37°C
  Growth strain: DH5alpha
  Copy number: High Copy
Gene/Insert
  Gene/Insert name: miR-223 sponge
  Species: D. rerio (zebrafish)
  Insert size (bp): 1000
  Cloning method: Gateway Cloning
Terms and licenses: Academic/Nonprofit Terms; Industry Terms: Not Available to Industry
How to cite: Tol2-UAS-Dendra2-miR-223 sponge was a gift from Qing Deng (Addgene plasmid # 97146 ; http://n2t.net/addgene:97146 ; RRID:Addgene_97146)
