[The description below was written by a language model from this plasmid's Addgene catalogue record and the feature table of its GenBank file.]
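Description:
Tol2-UAS-Dendra2-miR-223 sponge is a 7,645 bp zebrafish transgenesis plasmid built on a Tol2 transposon backbone and assembled by multisite Gateway cloning, as shown by the attB4, attB1 and attB2 recombination scars that separate its modules. It is maintained in E. coli through a high-copy ColE1/pUC-type origin with ampicillin selection (bla under its own promoter). It also retains pBluescript-derived elements: an f1 phage origin, lac promoter/operator remnants, and several T7 and T3 promoters and sequencing primer sites carried over from the entry clones.

The expression cassette follows the usual 5'-element / middle-element / 3'-element layout. The segment between attB4 and attB1 is where the plasmid name places the UAS (Gal4-responsive) promoter, although that element is not annotated in the feature table. Between attB1 and attB2 lies the coding sequence for Dendra2, a monomeric green-to-red photoconvertible fluorescent protein. A few hundred unannotated bases follow its stop codon before attB2, and an SV40 polyadenylation signal sits just downstream. The miR-223 sponge, listed as a roughly 1 kb zebrafish-targeted insert, is also not annotated. It presumably sits in the Dendra2 transcript's 3' untranslated region, but the record does not confirm this. The Tol2 transposon arms and a large stretch downstream of the poly(A) signal are likewise unannotated.

The stated purpose is miR-223 knockdown. A sponge transcript carries microRNA binding sites that sequester the endogenous microRNA and relieve repression of its targets. UAS control would restrict expression to Gal4-expressing tissues, Dendra2 fluorescence would mark the expressing cells, and Tol2 transposase would mediate genomic integration. The associated study examined miR-223 regulation of NF-κB signalling in basal keratinocytes and neutrophilic inflammation.
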