LOCUS       Exported 7645 bp ds-DNA circular SYN 12-MAY-2021
DEFINITION  For miR-223 knock down.
ACCESSION   .
VERSION     .
KEYWORDS    Tol2-UAS-Dendra2-miR-223 sponge
SOURCE      synthetic DNA construct
  ORGANISM  synthetic DNA construct
REFERENCE   1 (bases 1 to 7645)
  AUTHORS   Zhou W, Pal AS, Hsu AY, Gurol T, Zhu X, Wirbisky-Hershberger SE,
            Freeman JL, Kasinski AL, Deng Q
  TITLE     MicroRNA-223 Suppresses the Canonical NF-kappaB Pathway in Basal
            Keratinocytes to Dampen Neutrophilic Inflammation.
  JOURNAL   Cell Rep. 2018 Feb 13;22(7):1810-1823. doi:
            10.1016/j.celrep.2018.01.058.
  PUBMED    29444433
REFERENCE   2 (bases 1 to 7645)
  AUTHORS   .
  TITLE     Direct Submission
  JOURNAL   Exported May 12, 2021 from SnapGene Server 1.1.58
            http://www.snapgene.com
FEATURES             Location/Qualifiers
     source          1..7645
                     /organism="synthetic DNA construct"
                     /mol_type="other DNA"
     rep_origin      complement(2..457)
                     /direction=LEFT
                     /label=f1 ori
                     /note="f1 bacteriophage origin of replication; arrow
                     indicates direction of (+) strand synthesis"
     primer_bind     complement(139..160)
                     /label=F1ori-F
                     /note="F1 origin, forward primer"
     primer_bind     351..370
                     /label=F1ori-R
                     /note="F1 origin, reverse primer"
     primer_bind     584..606
                     /label=M13/pUC Forward
                     /note="In lacZ gene"
     primer_bind     599..615
                     /label=M13 fwd
                     /note="common sequencing primer, one of multiple similar
                     variants"
     promoter        625..643
                     /label=T7 promoter
                     /note="promoter for bacteriophage T7 RNA polymerase"
     protein_bind    1319..1339
                     /gene="mutant version of attB"
                     /label=attB4
                     /bound_moiety="BP Clonase(TM)"
                     /note="core recombination site for the Gateway(R) BP
                     reaction"
     promoter        1341..1359
                     /label=T7 promoter
                     /note="promoter for bacteriophage T7 RNA polymerase"
     primer_bind     1384..1400
                     /label=pBluescriptKS
                     /note="For pBluescript vector"
     primer_bind     1385..1401
                     /label=KS primer
                     /note="common sequencing primer, one of multiple similar
                     variants"
     primer_bind     complement(1751..1767)
                     /label=SK primer
                     /note="common sequencing primer, one of multiple similar
                     variants"
     promoter        complement(1804..1822)
                     /label=T3 promoter
                     /note="promoter for bacteriophage T3 RNA polymerase"
     protein_bind    1822..1846
                     /gene="mutant version of attB"
                     /label=attB1
                     /bound_moiety="BP Clonase(TM)"
                     /note="recombination site for the Gateway(R) BP reaction"
     primer_bind     1848..1864
                     /label=M13 fwd
                     /note="common sequencing primer, one of multiple similar
                     variants"
     promoter        1874..1892
                     /label=T7 promoter
                     /note="promoter for bacteriophage T7 RNA polymerase"
     CDS             1936..2628
                     /codon_start=1
                     /product="monomeric photoswitchable green-to-red
                     fluorescent protein from Dendronephthya"
                     /label=Dendra2
                     /note="mammalian codon-optimized"
                     /translation="MNTPGINLIKEDMRVKVHMEGNVNGHAFVIEGEGKGKPYEGTQTA
                     NLTVKEGAPLPFSYDILTTAVHYGNRVFTKYPEDIPDYFKQSFPEGYSWERTMTFEDKG
                     ICTIRSDISLEGDCFFQNVRFKGTNFPPNGPVMQKKTLKWEPSTEKLHVRDGLLVGNIN
                     MALLLEGGGHYLCDFKTTYKAKKVVQLPDAHFVDHRIEILGNDSDYNKVKLYEHAVARY
                     SPLPSQVW"
     promoter        complement(2820..2838)
                     /label=T3 promoter
                     /note="promoter for bacteriophage T3 RNA polymerase"
     protein_bind    complement(2867..2891)
                     /gene="mutant version of attB"
                     /label=attB2
                     /bound_moiety="BP Clonase(TM)"
                     /note="recombination site for the Gateway(R) BP reaction"
     polyA_signal    2896..3030
                     /label=SV40 poly(A) signal
                     /note="SV40 polyadenylation signal"
     primer_bind     complement(2920..2939)
                     /label=EBV-rev
                     /note="SV40 polyA terminator, reverse primer"
     primer_bind     2974..2993
                     /label=SV40pA-R
                     /note="SV40 polyA, reverse primer"
     primer_bind     complement(5403..5419)
                     /label=SK primer
                     /note="common sequencing primer, one of multiple similar
                     variants"
     promoter        complement(5456..5474)
                     /label=T3 promoter
                     /note="promoter for bacteriophage T3 RNA polymerase"
     primer_bind     complement(5495..5511)
                     /label=M13 rev
                     /note="common sequencing primer, one of multiple similar
                     variants"
     primer_bind     complement(5495..5511)
                     /label=M13 Reverse
                     /note="In lacZ gene. Also called M13-rev"
     primer_bind     complement(5508..5530)
                     /label=M13/pUC Reverse
                     /note="In lacZ gene"
     protein_bind    5519..5535
                     /label=lac operator
                     /bound_moiety="lac repressor encoded by lacI"
                     /note="The lac repressor binds to the lac operator to
                     inhibit transcription in E. coli. This inhibition can be
                     relieved by adding lactose or
                     isopropyl-beta-D-thiogalactopyranoside (IPTG)."
     promoter        complement(5543..5573)
                     /label=lac promoter
                     /note="promoter for the E. coli lac operon"
     protein_bind    5588..5609
                     /label=CAP binding site
                     /bound_moiety="E. coli catabolite activator protein"
                     /note="CAP binding activates transcription in the presence
                     of cAMP."
     primer_bind     complement(5726..5743)
                     /label=L4440
                     /note="L4440 vector, forward primer"
     rep_origin      complement(5897..6485)
                     /direction=LEFT
                     /label=ori
                     /note="high-copy-number ColE1/pMB1/pBR322/pUC origin of
                     replication"
     primer_bind     complement(5977..5996)
                     /label=pBR322ori-F
                     /note="pBR322 origin, forward primer"
     CDS             complement(6656..7516)
                     /codon_start=1
                     /gene="bla"
                     /product="beta-lactamase"
                     /label=AmpR
                     /note="confers resistance to ampicillin, carbenicillin, and
                     related antibiotics"
                     /translation="MSIQHFRVALIPFFAAFCLPVFAHPETLVKVKDAEDQLGARVGYI
                     ELDLNSGKILESFRPEERFPMMSTFKVLLCGAVLSRIDAGQEQLGRRIHYSQNDLVEYS
                     PVTEKHLTDGMTVRELCSAAITMSDNTAANLLLTTIGGPKELTAFLHNMGDHVTRLDRW
                     EPELNEAIPNDERDTTMPVAMATTLRKLLTGELLTLASRQQLIDWMEADKVAGPLLRSA
                     LPAGWFIADKSGAGERGSRGIIAALGPDGKPSRIVVIYTTGSQATMDERNRQIAEIGAS
                     LIKHW"
     primer_bind     7279..7298
                     /label=Amp-R
                     /note="Ampicillin resistance gene, reverse primer"
     promoter        complement(7517..7621)
                     /gene="bla"
                     /label=AmpR promoter
ORIGIN
        1 taaattgtaa gcgttaatat tttgttaaaa ttcgcgttaa atttttgtta aatcagctca
       61 ttttttaacc aataggccga aatcggcaaa atcccttata aatcaaaaga atagaccgag
      121 atagggttga gtgttgttcc agtttggaac aagagtccac tattaaagaa cgtggactcc
      181 aacgtcaaag gnnnnnnnnn nnnnnnnnnn nnnnnnnnnn nnnnnnnnnn nnnnnnnnnn
      241 tnnnnnnnnn nnnnnnnnnn nnnnnnnnnn nnnnnnnnnn nnnnnnnnnn nnnnnnnnnn
      301 nnnnnnnnnn nnnnnnnnnn nnnnnnnnnn nngnnnnnnn nnnnnnnnnn nnnnnnnnnn
      361 nnnnnnnnnn nnnnnnnnnn nnnnnnnnnn nnnnnnnnnn nnnnnnnnnn nnnnnnnnnn
      421 nnnnnnnnnn nnnnnnnnnn nnnnnnnnnn nnnnnnnccc attcgccatt caggctgcgc
      481 aactgttggg aagggcgatc ggtgcgggcc tcttcgctat tacgccagct ggcgaaaggg
      541 ggatgtgctg caaggcgatt aagttgggta acgccagggt tttcccagtc acgacgttgt
      601 aaaacgacgg ccagtgagcg cgcgtaatac gactcactat agggcgaatt gggtacaggt
      661 cattgcacaa caccagaaat gccctctgat ctgcaaaaga cgtgaatatc tgttcagaca
      721 cccatatcca ctctgttcca cacaggtcag aggtttgtcc aggagttctt gacagaggtg
      781 taaaaagtac tcaaaaattt tactcaagtg aaagtacaag tacttaggga aaattttact
      841 caattaaaag taaaagtatc tggctagaat cttacttgag taaaagtaaa aaagtactcc
      901 attaaaattg tacttgagta ttaaggaagt aaaagtaaaa gcaagaaaga aaactagaga
      961 ttcttgttta agcttttaat ctcaaaaaac attaaatgaa atgcatacaa ggttttatcc
     1021 tgctttagaa ctgtttgtat ttaattatca aactataaga cagacaatct aatgccagta
     1081 cacgctactc aaagttgtaa aacctcagat ttaacttcag tagaagctga ttctcaaaat
     1141 tgttagtgtc aagcctagct cttttggggc tgaaaagcaa tcctgcagtg ctgaaaagcc
     1201 tctcacaggc agccgatgcg ggaagaggtg tattagtctt gatagagagg ctgcaaatag
     1261 caggaaacgt gagcagagac tccctggtgt ctgaaacaca ggccagatgg gccgatatca
     1321 actttgtata gaaaagttgg taatacgact cactataggg cgaattgggt accgggcccc
     1381 ccctcgaggt cgacggtatc gataagctta ggcctccaag gcggagtact gtcctccggg
     1441 ctggcggagt actgtcctcc ggcaaggtcg gagtactgtc ctccgacact agaggtcgga
     1501 gtactgtcct ccgacgcaag gcggagtact gtcctccggg ctgcggagta ctgtcctccg
     1561 gcaaggtcgg agtactgtcc tccgacacta gaggtcggag tactgtcctc cgacgcaagg
     1621 cggagtactg tcctccgggc tggcggagta ctgtcctccg gcaagggtcg actctagagg
     1681 gtatataatg gatcccatcg cgtctcagcc tcactttgag ctcctccaca cgaattcctg
     1741 cagcccgggg gatccactag ttctagagcg gccgccaccg cggtggagct ccagcttttg
     1801 ttccctttag tgagggttaa ttcaagtttg tacaaaaaag caggcttgta aaacgacggc
     1861 cagtgagcgc gcgtaatacg actcactata gggcgaattg ggtaccgggc cccccctcga
     1921 ggtcgactcg ccaccatgaa caccccggga attaacctga tcaaggagga catgcgcgtg
     1981 aaggtgcaca tggagggcaa cgtgaacggc cacgccttcg tgatcgaggg cgagggcaag
     2041 ggcaagccct acgagggcac ccagaccgcc aacctgaccg tgaaggaggg cgcccccctg
     2101 cccttcagct acgacatcct gaccaccgcc gtgcactacg gcaaccgggt gttcaccaag
     2161 taccccgagg acatccccga ctacttcaag cagagcttcc ccgagggcta cagctgggag
     2221 cgcaccatga ccttcgagga caagggcatc tgcaccatcc gcagcgacat cagcctggag
     2281 ggcgactgct tcttccagaa cgtgcgcttc aagggcacca acttcccccc caacggcccc
     2341 gtgatgcaga agaagaccct gaagtgggag cccagcaccg agaagctgca cgtgcgcgac
     2401 ggcctgctgg tgggcaacat caacatggcc ctgctgctgg agggcggcgg ccactacctg
     2461 tgcgacttca agaccaccta caaggccaag aaggtggtgc agctgcccga cgcccacttc
     2521 gtggaccacc gcatcgagat cctgggcaac gacagcgact acaacaaggt gaagctgtac
     2581 gagcacgccg tggcccgcta cagccccctg cccagccagg tgtggtaagc ggccgctagc
     2641 ggggtatttc tgaactgaca ggaaccttgg ggtattttgt aactgacatc tctcgagggg
     2701 tatttcgtaa ctgacaaatt cgcgggggta tttcttaact gacagcgcta atggggtatt
     2761 ttagaactga cagatcgatc ggggtattta ataactgaca gctagcccag cttttgttcc
     2821 ctttagtgag ggttaattgc gcgcttggcg taatcatggt catagcaccc agctttcttg
     2881 tacaaagttg atgtagatcc agacatgata agatacattg atgagtttgg acaaaccaca
     2941 actagaatgc agtgaaaaaa atgctttatt tgtgaaattt gtgatgctat tgctttattt
     3001 gtaaccatta taagctgcaa taaacaagtt aacaacaaca attgcattca ttttatgttt
     3061 caggttcagg gggaggtgtg ggaggttttt taattcgcgg ccgcggcgcc aatgcattgg
     3121 gccctcgagc atatgagatc tgtcccgatc tttctcttct gtgctgtcaa tttagagtag
     3181 tttttgaggt aatttgggtg cattctctgt aaaaacaaca aataaatatt tatattgtat
     3241 gcaataaatg taacaattac acatacactc tctgattaca gcattaaagg gttagttcac
     3301 ccaaaaatga aaagatgtca ttaatgactc accctcatgt cgttccaagc ccgtaagacc
     3361 tccgttcatc ttcagaacac agtttaagat attttagatt tagtccgaga gctttctgtg
     3421 cctccattga gaatgtatgt acggtatact gtccatgtcc agaaaggtaa taaaaacatc
     3481 aaagtagtcc atgtgacatc agtgggttag ttagaatttt ttgaagcatc gaatacattt
     3541 tggtccaaaa ataacaaaac ctacgacttt attcggcatt gtattctctt ccgggtctgt
     3601 tgtcaatccg cgttcacgac ttcgcagtga cgctacaatg ctgaataaag tcgtaggttt
     3661 tgttattttt ggaccaaaat gtattttcga tgcttcaaat aattctacct aacccactga
     3721 tgtcacatgg actactttga tgtttttatt acctttctgg acatggacag tataccgtac
     3781 atacattttc agtggaggga cagaaagctc tcggactaaa tctaaaatat cttaaactgt
     3841 gttccgaaga tgaacggagg tgttacgggc ttggaacgac atgagggtga gtcattaatg
     3901 acatcttttc atttttgggt gaactaaccc tttaataaaa ctgacatttg cagccaattg
     3961 cacactttat aatgttaaat acttgttgat tttagaaata cagtagcatt tagtgacaat
     4021 caaacattaa ttttatttct gattatattg acaaaaacac aggactgtaa ggctgacatg
     4081 acagggtgaa ttgatttcat tacattagtt ttgatggtaa cacttttaca ataaggttcg
     4141 ttagttaact acattagtta acatgaacta ataatgaact gcacgtatac atgttaattt
     4201 caacatttac taatacttta tatcttgtta acattagtta atgcactgtg aactaacatg
     4261 aacaaacaat gaacatctgt atttctatta actaacgtta acaaagatta acagatacag
     4321 taacaaatgt attgctcatg gttatttaat gttagttaat acatgaacta atcaacctca
     4381 ttgtaaagtg ttaccgtttt gacaatacaa catgtttgga aaaaaatttc tcgcttggtt
     4441 ttcttgtgtt ttgcatgaat tcaaacacaa tgagagcacg gaatgataat gattattcaa
     4501 agctgcaata ggcgccaaat ttcccgtgga cctaacgtta ccaattacaa atgcatttta
     4561 gcattttatt acgtgagcct tatattgtca atcgcatgca ttagtgaaaa taggcctact
     4621 acacatataa aaggcgcgcc atcaacgtca aaacatgcac acccaaaaaa aaaaaaaaaa
     4681 aaaaaaaaaa aaactatcag taaaacaaaa tacttaatgt acttacctca atatgcttcc
     4741 ttaggtttga tggcgaactt ttgaaggccg atatttcttt attaagcggg agacagagga
     4801 cacatttcat cttgaatgaa tctttattta caccacttaa agaaaagaat tcgcgaagat
     4861 acggccacgg gtgctcttga tcctgtggct gattttggac tgtgctgctc gcagctgctg
     4921 atgaatcaca tacttcctcc attttcttcc actgattgac tgttataatt tccctaattt
     4981 ccaggtcaag gtgctgtgca ttgtggtaat agatgtgaca tgacgtcact tccaaaggac
     5041 caatgaacat gtctgaccaa tttcatataa tgtgaaaacg attttcatag gcagaataaa
     5101 taacatttaa attaaactgg gcatcagcgc aattcaattg gtttggtaat agcaagggaa
     5161 aatagaatga agtgatctcc aaaaaataag tactttttga ctgtaaataa aattgtaagg
     5221 agtaaaaagt actttttttt ctaaaaaaat gtaattaagt aaaagtaaaa gtattgattt
     5281 ttaattgtac tcaagtaaag taaaaatccc caaaaataat acttaagtac agtaatcaag
     5341 taaaattact caagtacttt acacctctgg ttcttgaccc cctaccttca gcaagcccag
     5401 cagatccact agttctagag cggccgccac cgcggtggag ctccagcttt tgttcccttt
     5461 agtgagggtt aattgcgcgc ttggcgtaat catggtcata gctgtttcct gtgtgaaatt
     5521 gttatccgct cacaattcca cacaacatac gagccggaag cataaagtgt aaagcctggg
     5581 gtgcctaatg agtgagctaa ctcacattaa ttgcgttgcg ctcactgccc gctttccagt
     5641 cgggaaacct gtcgtgccag ctgcattaat gaatcggcca acgcgcgggg agaggcggtt
     5701 tgcgtattgg gcgctcttcc gcttcctcgc tcactgactc gctgcgctcg gtcgttcggc
     5761 tgcggcgagc ggtatcagct cactcaaagg cggtaatacg gttatccaca gaatcagggg
     5821 ataacgcagg aaagaacatg tgagcaaaag gccagcaaaa ggccaggaac cgtaaaaagg
     5881 ccgcgttgct ggcgtttttc cataggctcc gcccccctga cgagcatcac aaaaatcgac
     5941 gctcaagtca gaggtggcga aacccgacag gactataaag ataccaggcg tttccccctg
     6001 gaagctccct cgtgcgctct cctgttccga ccctgccgct taccggatac ctgtccgcct
     6061 ttctcccttc gggaagcgtg gcgctttctc atagctcacg ctgtaggtat ctcagttcgg
     6121 tgtaggtcgt tcgctccaag ctgggctgtg tgcacgaacc ccccgttcag cccgaccgct
     6181 gcgccttatc cggtaactat cgtcttgagt ccaacccggt aagacacgac ttatcgccac
     6241 tggcagcagc cactggtaac aggattagca gagcgaggta tgtaggcggt gctacagagt
     6301 tcttgaagtg gtggcctaac tacggctaca ctagaagaac agtatttggt atctgcgctc
     6361 tgctgaagcc agttaccttc ggaaaaagag ttggtagctc ttgatccggc aaacaaacca
     6421 ccgctggtag cggtggtttt tttgtttgca agcagcagat tacgcgcaga aaaaaaggat
     6481 ctcaagaaga tcctttgatc ttttctacgg ggtctgacgc tcagtggaac gaaaactcac
     6541 gttaagggat tttggtcatg agattatcaa aaaggatctt cacctagatc cttttaaatt
     6601 aaaaatgaag ttttaaatca atctaaagta tatatgagta aacttggtct gacagttacc
     6661 aatgcttaat cagtgaggca cctatctcag cgatctgtct atttcgttca tccatagttg
     6721 cctgactccc cgtcgtgtag ataactacga tacgggaggg cttaccatct ggccccagtg
     6781 ctgcaatgat accgcgagac ccacgctcac cggctccaga tttatcagca ataaaccagc
     6841 cagccggaag ggccgagcgc agaagtggtc ctgcaacttt atccgcctcc atccagtcta
     6901 ttaattgttg ccgggaagct agagtaagta gttcgccagt taatagtttg cgcaacgttg
     6961 ttgccattgc tacaggcatc gtggtgtcac gctcgtcgtt tggtatggct tcattcagct
     7021 ccggttccca acgatcaagg cgagttacat gatcccccat gttgtgcaaa aaagcggtta
     7081 gctccttcgg tcctccgatc gttgtcagaa gtaagttggc cgcagtgtta tcactcatgg
     7141 ttatggcagc actgcataat tctcttactg tcatgccatc cgtaagatgc ttttctgtga
     7201 ctggtgagta ctcaaccaag tcattctgag aatagtgtat gcggcgaccg agttgctctt
     7261 gcccggcgtc aatacgggat aataccgcgc cacatagcag aactttaaaa gtgctcatca
     7321 ttggaaaacg ttcttcgggg cgaaaactct caaggatctt accgctgttg agatccagtt
     7381 cgatgtaacc cactcgtgca cccaactgat cttcagcatc ttttactttc accagcgttt
     7441 ctgggtgagc aaaaacagga aggcaaaatg ccgcaaaaaa gggaataagg gcgacacgga
     7501 aatgttgaat actcatactc ttcctttttc aatattattg aagcatttat cagggttatt
     7561 gtctcatgag cggatacata tttgaatgta tttagaaaaa taaacaaata ggggttccgc
     7621 gcacatttcc ccgaaaagtg ccacc
//
